Addgene plasmid #144550: TFORF3074
Purpose: Lentiviral vector for overexpressing transcription factor ORFs with unique 24-bp barcodes. Barcodes facilitate identification of transcription factors in pooled screens.
Depositing lab: Feng Zhang. Depositing organization: Broad Institute. Publication: A transcription factor atlas of directed differentiation. Joung J, Ma S, Tay T, Geiger-Schuller KR, Kirchgatterer PC, Verdine VK, Guo B, Arias-Garcia MA, Allen WE, Singh A, Kuksenko O, Abudayyeh OO, Gootenberg JS, Fu Z, Macrae RK, Buenrostro JD, Regev A, Zhang F. Cell. 2023 Jan 5;186(1):209-229.e26. doi: 10.1016/j.cell.2022.11.026. PubMed 36608654.
Backbone
  Vector backbone: pLX_TRC317
  Backbone manufacturer: Broad Institute Genetic Perturbation Platform
  Backbone size w/o insert (bp): 8264
  Vector type: Mammalian Expression, Lentiviral
  Selectable markers: Puromycin
Growth in bacteria
  Bacterial resistance: Ampicillin, 100 μg/mL
  Growth temperature: 37°C
  Growth strain: NEB Stable
  Copy number: High Copy
Gene/Insert
  Gene/Insert name: LMO2
  Species: H. sapiens (human)
  Insert size (bp): 680
  Entrez Gene: LMO2 (a.k.a. LMO-2, RBTN2, RBTNL1, RHOM2, TTG2)
  Promoter: EF1a
  Tag / fusion protein: V5 (C terminal on insert)
  Cloning method: Gateway Cloning
  Sequencing primers: 5′ GGGTGGAGACTGAAGTTAGGCCAG; 3′ CACATAGCGTAAAAGGAGCAACATAG
Resource information
  A portion of this plasmid was derived from a plasmid made by: Broad Institute Genetic Perturbation Platform
Terms and licenses: Academic/Nonprofit Terms; Industry Terms: Not Available to Industry
Depositor comments: NM_001142315.1 Please test multiple small colonies in case of plasmid recombination. To make this collection available in a timely manner, a portion of this collection was not fully sequenced by Addgene. If an Addgene verified full plasmid sequence is not available, please contact us prior to placing an order to request the full sequence.
How to cite: TFORF3074 was a gift from Feng Zhang (Addgene plasmid # 144550 ; http://n2t.net/addgene:144550 ; RRID:Addgene_144550)
