[The description below was written by a language model from this plasmid's Addgene catalogue record and pLannotate feature annotations shown in this document.]
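Description:
TFORF3074 is a lentiviral mammalian expression plasmid built on the pLX_TRC317 backbone from the Broad Institute Genetic Perturbation Platform. It carries the human LMO2 open reading frame as one member of a barcoded transcription factor ORF collection. In bacteria it is maintained by a high-copy ColE1/pUC-type origin and selected with ampicillin through the bla gene. An f1 origin and remnants of a lac/lacZα cloning region with T3 and T7 promoters are also annotated in the backbone. The depositor warns that the plasmid can recombine, as is common for LTR-containing vectors.

The viral portion has a third-generation, self-inactivating layout. An RSV promoter drives a truncated HIV-1 5' LTR, followed by the Ψ packaging signal with a gag fragment, the RRE for Rev-dependent export, a cPPT/CTS, a WPRE to enhance transcript expression, and a ΔU3 3' LTR with a downstream SV40 polyadenylation signal. Two expression units lie between the LTRs. An SV40 early promoter drives puromycin N-acetyltransferase for selecting transduced cells. An EF-1α promoter drives LMO2, which was inserted by Gateway recombination and is flanked by attB1 and attB2 sites, with a V5 epitope tag downstream of attB2 at the C terminus.

The record states that each construct in the collection carries a unique 24-bp barcode. The barcode is not annotated in the feature table, so its position cannot be confirmed. The annotated LMO2 coding region is shorter than the catalogued 680 bp insert size. The vector is intended for LMO2 overexpression, either alone or in pooled screens in which barcode readout identifies the transcription factor each cell received, as in directed differentiation studies.
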