Features (pLannotate 1.2.2; 34 found; start..end, strand, type, name):
      5..231     +  promoter       RSV promoter: Rous sarcoma virus enhancer/promoter
    232..412     +  LTR            5' LTR (truncated): truncated 5' long terminal repeat (LTR) from HIV-1
    459..584     +  misc_feature   HIV-1 Ψ: packaging signal of human immunodeficiency virus type 1
    568..931     +  CDS            HIV-1 gag (fragment): gag protein from human immunodeficiency virus 1; gag
   1077..1310    +  misc_feature   RRE: The Rev response element (RRE) of HIV-1 allows for Rev-dependent mRNA export from the nucleus to the cytoplasm.
   1687..1713    +  CDS            Rev (fragment): human immunodeficiency virus 1 (HIV-1) Rev protein; rev; enhances nuclear export of unspliced and incompletely spliced viral mRNAs
   1720..1743    +  promoter       SV40 promoter (fragment): SV40 early promoter
   1744..1815    +  promoter       SV40 promoter (fragment): SV40 enhancer and early promoter
   1839..1974    +  rep_origin     SV40 ori: SV40 origin of replication
   2020..2616    +  CDS            PuroR (fragment): puromycin N-acetyltransferase; pac from Streptomyces; confers resistance to puromycin
   2665..2782    +  misc_feature   cPPT/CTS: central polypurine tract and central termination sequence of HIV-1
   2847..2913    +  CDS            small t antigen (fragment): SV40 (simian virus 40) small t antigen
   2920..4098    +  promoter       EF-1α promoter: strong constitutive promoter for human elongation factor EF-1α
   4119..4136    +  protein_bind   attB1 (fragment): mutant version of attB; core recombination site for the Gateway® BP reaction BP Clonase™
   4142..4615    +  CDS            LMO2: RBTN2_HUMAN - Also known as RBTN2, RBTNL1, RHOM2, TTG2. Experimental evidence at protein level: Swiss-Prot protein existence level 1. Acts with TAL1/SCL to regulate red blood cell development. Also acts with LDB1 to maintain erythroid precursors in an immature state. From Homo sapiens (Human).
   4617..4641    -  protein_bind   attB2: mutant version of attB; recombination site for the Gateway® BP reaction BP Clonase™
   4649..4690    +  CDS            V5 tag: epitope tag from simian virus 5
   4706..4759    +  promoter       U6 promoter (fragment): RNA polymerase III promoter for human U6 snRNA
   4801..5389    +  misc_feature   WPRE: woodchuck hepatitis virus posttranscriptional regulatory element
   5440..5459    +  misc_feature   cPPT/CTS (fragment): central polypurine tract and central termination sequence of HIV-1
   5461..5694    +  LTR            3' LTR (ΔU3): self-inactivating 3' long terminal repeat (LTR) from HIV-1
   5772..5893    +  polyA_signal   SV40 poly(A) signal: SV40 polyadenylation signal
   5933..6068    +  rep_origin     SV40 ori: SV40 origin of replication
   6089..6107    -  promoter       T7 promoter: promoter for bacteriophage T7 RNA polymerase
   6115..6270    +  CDS            lacZα (fragment): LacZα fragment of β-galactosidase; lacZ fragment
   6275..6703    +  rep_origin     f1 ori (sequence partly withheld): f1 bacteriophage origin of replication; arrow indicates direction of (+) strand synthesis
   6756..6860    +  promoter       AmpR promoter: bla
   6861..7721    +  CDS            AmpR: β-lactamase; bla; confers resistance to ampicillin, carbenicillin, and related antibiotics
   7892..8480    +  rep_origin     ori: high-copy-number ColE1/pMB1/pBR322/pUC origin of replication
   8663..8755    +  CDS            lacI (fragment): lac repressor; lacI; The lac repressor binds to the lac operator to inhibit transcription in E. coli. This inhibition can be relieved by adding lactose or isopropyl-β-D-thiogalactopyranoside (IPTG).
   8768..8789    +  protein_bind   CAP binding site: CAP binding activates transcription in the presence of cAMP. E. coli catabolite activator protein
   8804..8834    +  promoter       lac promoter: promoter for the E. coli lac operon
   8842..8858    +  protein_bind   lac operator: The lac repressor binds to the lac operator to inhibit transcription in E. coli. This inhibition can be relieved by adding lactose or isopropyl-β-D-thiogalactopyranoside (IPTG). lac repressor encoded by lacI
   8903..8921    +  promoter       T3 promoter: promoter for bacteriophage T3 RNA polymerase
>Addgene plasmid #144550 | TFORF3074 | addgene full sequence | sequence record 385773 | Addgene NGS Result
TTAATGTAGTCTTATGCAATACTCTTGTAGTCTTGCAACATGGTAACGATGAGTTAGCAACATGCCTTAC
AAGGAGAGAAAAAGCACCGTGCATGCCGATTGGTGGAAGTAAGGTGGTACGATCGTGCCTTATTAGGAAG
GCAACAGACGGGTCTGACATGGATTGGACGAACCACTGAATTGCCGCATTGCAGAGATATTGTATTTAAG
TGCCTAGCTCGATACATAAACGGGTCTCTCTGGTTAGACCAGATCTGAGCCTGGGAGCTCTCTGGCTAAC
TAGGGAACCCACTGCTTAAGCCTCAATAAAGCTTGCCTTGAGTGCTTCAAGTAGTGTGTGCCCGTCTGTT
GTGTGACTCTGGTAACTAGAGATCCCTCAGACCCTTTTAGTCAGTGTGGAAAATCTCTAGCAGTGGCGCC
CGAACAGGGACTTGAAAGCGAAAGGGAAACCAGAGGAGCTCTCTCGACGCAGGACTCGGCTTGCTGAAGC
GCGCACGGCAAGAGGCGAGGGGCGGCGACTGGTGAGTACGCCAAAAATTTTGACTAGCGGAGGCTAGAAG
GAGAGAGATGGGTGCGAGAGCGTCAGTATTAAGCGGGGGAGAATTAGATCGCGATGGGAAAAAATTCGGT
TAAGGCCAGGGGGAAAGAAAAAATATAAATTAAAACATATAGTATGGGCAAGCAGGGAGCTAGAACGATT
CGCAGTTAATCCTGGCCTGTTAGAAACATCAGAAGGCTGTAGACAAATACTGGGACAGCTACAACCATCC
CTTCAGACAGGATCAGAAGAACTTAGATCATTATATAATACAGTAGCAACCCTCTATTGTGTGCATCAAA
GGATAGAGATAAAAGACACCAAGGAAGCTTTAGACAAGATAGAGGAAGAGCAAAACAAAAGTAAGACCAC
CGCACAGCAAGCGGCCGCTGATCTTCAGACCTGGAGGAGGAGATATGAGGGACAATTGGAGAAGTGAATT
ATATAAATATAAAGTAGTAAAAATTGAACCATTAGGAGTAGCACCCACCAAGGCAAAGAGAAGAGTGGTG
CAGAGAGAAAAAAGAGCAGTGGGAATAGGAGCTTTGTTCCTTGGGTTCTTGGGAGCAGCAGGAAGCACTA
TGGGCGCAGCGTCAATGACGCTGACGGTACAGGCCAGACAATTATTGTCTGGTATAGTGCAGCAGCAGAA
CAATTTGCTGAGGGCTATTGAGGCGCAACAGCATCTGTTGCAACTCACAGTCTGGGGCATCAAGCAGCTC
CAGGCAAGAATCCTGGCTGTGGAAAGATACCTAAAGGATCAACAGCTCCTGGGGATTTGGGGTTGCTCTG
GAAAACTCATTTGCACCACTGCTGTGCCTTGGAATGCTAGTTGGAGTAATAAATCTCTGGAACAGATTTG
GAATCACACGACCTGGATGGAGTGGGACAGAGAAATTAACAATTACACAAGCTTAATACACTCCTTAATT
GAAGAATCGCAAAACCAGCAAGAAAAGAATGAACAAGAATTATTGGAATTAGATAAATGGGCAAGTTTGT
GGAATTGGTTTAACATAACAAATTGGCTGTGGTATATAAAATTATTCATAATGATAGTAGGAGGCTTGGT
AGGTTTAAGAATAGTTTTTGCTGTACTTTCTATAGTGAATAGAGTTAGGCAGGGATATTCACCATTATCG
TTTCAGACCCACCTCCCAACCCCGAGGGGACCCATGCATTGCATCTCAATTAGTCAGCAACCAGGTGTGG
AAAGTCCCCAGGCTCCCCAGCAGGCAGAAGTATGCAAAGCATGCGTCTCAATTAGTCAGCAACCATAGTC
CCGCCCCTAACTCCGCCCATCCCGCCCCTAACTCCGCCCAGTTCCGCCCATTCTCCGCCCCATGGCTGAC
TAATTTTTTTTATTTATGCAGAGGCCGAGGCCGCCTCGGCCTCTGAGCTATTCCAGAAGTAGTGAGGAGG
CTTTTTTGGAGGCCTAGGCTTTTGCAAAAAGCTTTCTAGAGGTACCACCGGAGCTTACCATGACCGAGTA
CAAGCCCACGGTGCGCCTCGCCACCCGCGACGACGTCCCCAGGGCCGTACGCACCCTCGCCGCCGCGTTC
GCCGACTACCCCGCCACGCGCCACACCGTCGATCCGGACCGCCACATCGAGCGGGTCACCGAGCTGCAAG
AACTCTTCCTCACGCGCGTCGGGCTCGACATCGGCAAGGTGTGGGTCGCGGACGACGGCGCCGCCGTGGC
GGTCTGGACCACGCCGGAGAGCGTCGAAGCGGGGGCGGTGTTCGCCGAGATCGGCCCGCGCATGGCCGAG
TTGAGCGGTTCCCGGCTGGCCGCGCAGCAACAGATGGAAGGCCTCCTGGCGCCGCACCGGCCCAAGGAGC
CCGCGTGGTTCCTGGCCACCGTCGGCGTCTCGCCCGACCACCAGGGCAAGGGTCTGGGCAGCGCCGTCGT
GCTCCCCGGAGTGGAGGCGGCCGAGCGCGCCGGGGTGCCCGCCTTCCTGGAGACCTCCGCGCCCCGCAAC
CTCCCCTTCTACGAGCGGCTCGGCTTCACCGTCACCGCCGACGTCGAGGTGCCCGAAGGACCGCGCACCT
GGTGCATGACCCGCAAGCCCGGTGCCAGTTAACGAATTCTAGATCTTGAGACAAATGGCAGTATTCATCC
ACAATTTTAAAAGAAAAGGGGGGATTGGGGGGTACAGTGCAGGGGAAAGAATAGTAGACATAATAGCAAC
AGACATACAAACTAAAGAATTACAAAAACAAATTACAAAAATTCAAAATTTTCGGGTTTATTACAGGGAC
AGCAGAGATCCACTTTGGCGCCGGCTCGAGGCCTGCAGGTGCAAAGATGGATAAAGTTTTAAACAGAGAG
GAATCTTTGCAGCTAATGGACCTTCTAGGTCTTGAAAGGAGTGGGAATTGGCTCCGGTGCCCGTCAGTGG
GCAGAGCGCACATCGCCCACAGTCCCCGAGAAGTTGGGGGGAGGGGTCGGCAATTGAACCGGTGCCTAGA
GAAGGTGGCGCGGGGTAAACTGGGAAAGTGATGTCGTGTACTGGCTCCGCCTTTTTCCCGAGGGTGGGGG
AGAACCGTATATAAGTGCAGTAGTCGCCGTGAACGTTCTTTTTCGCAACGGGTTTGCCGCCAGAACACAG
GTAAGTGCCGTGTGTGGTTCCCGCGGGCCTGGCCTCTTTACGGGTTATGGCCCTTGCGTGCCTTGAATTA
CTTCCACCTGGCTGCAGTACGTGATTCTTGATCCCGAGCTTCGGGTTGGAAGTGGGTGGGAGAGTTCGAG
GCCTTGCGCTTAAGGAGCCCCTTCGCCTCGTGCTTGAGTTGAGGCCTGGCCTGGGCGCTGGGGCCGCCGC
GTGCGAATCTGGTGGCACCTTCGCGCCTGTCTCGCTGCTTTCGATAAGTCTCTAGCCATTTAAAATTTTT
GATGACCTGCTGCGACGCTTTTTTTCTGGCAAGATAGTCTTGTAAATGCGGGCCAAGATCTGCACACTGG
TATTTCGGTTTTTGGGGCCGCGGGCGGCGACGGGGCCCGTGCGTCCCAGCGCACATGTTCGGCGAGGCGG
GGCCTGCGAGCGCGGCCACCGAGAATCGGACGGGGGTAGTCTCAAGCTGGCCGGCCTGCTCTGGTGCCTG
GCCTCGCGCCGCCGTGTATCGCCCCGCCCTGGGCGGCAAGGCTGGCCCGGTCGGCACCAGTTGCGTGAGC
GGAAAGATGGCCGCTTCCCGGCCCTGCTGCAGGGAGCTCAAAATGGAGGACGCGGCGCTCGGGAGAGCGG
GCGGGTGAGTCACCCACACAAAGGAAAAGGGCCTTTCCGTCCTCAGCCGTCGCTTCATGTGACTCCACGG
AGTACCGGGCGCCGTCCAGGCACCTCGATTAGTTCTCGAGCTTTTGGAGTACGTCGTCTTTAGGTTGGGG
GGAGGGGTTTTATGCGATGGAGTTTCCCCACACTGAGTGGGTGGAGACTGAAGTTAGGCCAGCTTGGCAC
TTGATGTAATTCTCCTTGGAATTTGCCCTTTTTGAGTTTGGATCTTGGTTCATTCTCAAGCCTCAGACAG
TGGTTCAAAGTTTTTTTCTTCCATTTCAGGTGTCGTGAGGCTAGCATCGATTGATCAACAAGTTTGTACA
AAAAAGTTGGCATGTCCTCGGCCATCGAAAGGAAGAGCCTGGACCCTTCAGAGGAACCAGTGGATGAGGT
GCTGCAGATCCCCCCATCCCTGCTGACATGCGGCGGCTGCCAGCAGAACATTGGGGACCGCTACTTCCTG
AAGGCCATCGACCAGTACTGGCACGAGGACTGCCTGAGCTGCGACCTCTGTGGCTGCCGGCTGGGTGAGG
TGGGGCGGCGCCTCTACTACAAACTGGGCCGGAAGCTCTGCCGGAGAGACTATCTCAGGCTTTTTGGGCA
AGACGGTCTCTGCGCATCCTGTGACAAGCGGATTCGTGCCTATGAGATGACAATGCGGGTGAAAGACAAA
GTGTATCACCTGGAATGTTTCAAGTGCGCCGCCTGTCAGAAGCATTTCTGTGTAGGTGACAGATACCTCC
TCATCAACTCTGACATAGTGTGCGAACAGGACATCTACGAGTGGACTAAGATCAATGGGATGATATACCC
AACTTTCTTGTACAAAGTGGTTGATATCGGTAAGCCTATCCCTAACCCTCTCCTCGGTCTCGATTCTACG
TAGTAATGAACTAGTCCGTAACTTGAAAGTATTTCGATTTCTTGGCTTTATATATCTTGTGGAAAGGACG
ATTAGAGGCCCGGTTTCATATTCATACGCGTTAAGTCGACAATCAACCTCTGGATTACAAAATTTGTGAA
AGATTGACTGGTATTCTTAACTATGTTGCTCCTTTTACGCTATGTGGATACGCTGCTTTAATGCCTTTGT
ATCATGCTATTGCTTCCCGTATGGCTTTCATTTTCTCCTCCTTGTATAAATCCTGGTTGCTGTCTCTTTA
TGAGGAGTTGTGGCCCGTTGTCAGGCAACGTGGCGTGGTGTGCACTGTGTTTGCTGACGCAACCCCCACT
GGTTGGGGCATTGCCACCACCTGTCAGCTCCTTTCCGGGACTTTCGCTTTCCCCCTCCCTATTGCCACGG
CGGAACTCATCGCCGCCTGCCTTGCCCGCTGCTGGACAGGGGCTCGGCTGTTGGGCACTGACAATTCCGT
GGTGTTGTCGGGGAAATCATCGTCCTTTCCTTGGCTGCTCGCCTGTGTTGCCACCTGGATTCTGCGCGGG
ACGTCCTTCTGCTACGTCCCTTCGGCCCTCAATCCAGCGGACCTTCCTTCCCGCGGCCTGCTGCCGGCTC
TGCGGCCTCTTCCGCGTCTTCGCCTTCGCCCTCAGACGAGTCGGATCTCCCTTTGGGCCGCCTCCCCGCG
TCGACTTTAAGACCAATGACTTACAAGGCAGCTGTAGATCTTAGCCACTTTTTAAAAGAAAAGGGGGGAC
TGGAAGGGCTAATTCACTCCCAACGAAGACAAGATCTGCTTTTTGCTTGTACTGGGTCTCTCTGGTTAGA
CCAGATCTGAGCCTGGGAGCTCTCTGGCTAACTAGGGAACCCACTGCTTAAGCCTCAATAAAGCTTGCCT
TGAGTGCTTCAAGTAGTGTGTGCCCGTCTGTTGTGTGACTCTGGTAACTAGAGATCCCTCAGACCCTTTT
AGTCAGTGTGGAAAATCTCTAGCAGTACGTATAGTAGTTCATGTCATCTTATTATTCAGTATTTATAACT
TGCAAAGAAATGAATATCAGAGAGTGAGAGGAACTTGTTTATTGCAGCTTATAATGGTTACAAATAAAGC
AATAGCATCACAAATTTCACAAATAAAGCATTTTTTTCACTGCATTCTAGTTGTGGTTTGTCCAAACTCA
TCAATGTATCTTATCATGTCTGGCTCTAGCTATCCCGCCCCTAACTCCGCCCATCCCGCCCCTAACTCCG
CCCAGTTCCGCCCATTCTCCGCCCCATGGCTGACTAATTTTTTTTATTTATGCAGAGGCCGAGGCCGCCT
CGGCCTCTGAGCTATTCCAGAAGTAGTGAGGAGGCTTTTTTGGAGGCCTAGGGACGTACCCAATTCGCCC
TATAGTGAGTCGTATTACGCGCGCTCACTGGCCGTCGTTTTACAACGTCGTGACTGGGAAAACCCTGGCG
TTACCCAACTTAATCGCCTTGCAGCACATCCCCCTTTCGCCAGCTGGCGTAATAGCGAAGAGGCCCGCAC
CGATCGCCCTTCCCAACAGTTGCGCAGCCTGAATGGCGAATGGG
[124 nt withheld, positions 6275-6398]
C
[91 nt withheld, positions 6400-6490]
A
[49 nt withheld, positions 6492-6540]
CCTTTGACGTTGGAGTCCACGTTCTTT
[37 nt withheld, positions 6568-6604]
ACCCTATCTCGGTCTATTCTTTTGATTTATAAGGGATTTTGCCGATTTCGGCCTATTGGTTAAAAAATGA
GCTGATTTAACAAAAATTTAACGCGAATTTTAACAAAATATTAACGCTTACAATTTAGGTGGCACTTTTC
GGGGAAATGTGCGCGGAACCCCTATTTGTTTATTTTTCTAAATACATTCAAATATGTATCCGCTCATGAG
ACAATAACCCTGATAAATGCTTCAATAATATTGAAAAAGGAAGAGTATGAGTATTCAACATTTCCGTGTC
GCCCTTATTCCCTTTTTTGCGGCATTTTGCCTTCCTGTTTTTGCTCACCCAGAAACGCTGGTGAAAGTAA
AAGATGCTGAAGATCAGTTGGGTGCACGAGTGGGTTACATCGAACTGGATCTCAACAGCGGTAAGATCCT
TGAGAGTTTTCGCCCCGAAGAACGTTTTCCAATGATGAGCACTTTTAAAGTTCTGCTATGTGGCGCGGTA
TTATCCCGTATTGACGCCGGGCAAGAGCAACTCGGTCGCCGCATACACTATTCTCAGAATGACTTGGTTG
AGTACTCACCAGTCACAGAAAAGCATCTTACGGATGGCATGACAGTAAGAGAATTATGCAGTGCTGCCAT
AACCATGAGTGATAACACTGCGGCCAACTTACTTCTGACAACGATCGGAGGACCGAAGGAGCTAACCGCT
TTTTTGCACAACATGGGGGATCATGTAACTCGCCTTGATCGTTGGGAACCGGAGCTGAATGAAGCCATAC
CAAACGACGAGCGTGACACCACGATGCCTGTAGCAATGGCAACAACGTTGCGCAAACTATTAACTGGCGA
ACTACTTACTCTAGCTTCCCGGCAACAATTAATAGACTGGATGGAGGCGGATAAAGTTGCAGGACCACTT
CTGCGCTCGGCCCTTCCGGCTGGCTGGTTTATTGCTGATAAATCTGGAGCCGGTGAGCGTGGGTCTCGCG
GTATCATTGCAGCACTGGGGCCAGATGGTAAGCCCTCCCGTATCGTAGTTATCTACACGACGGGGAGTCA
GGCAACTATGGATGAACGAAATAGACAGATCGCTGAGATAGGTGCCTCACTGATTAAGCATTGGTAACTG
TCAGACCAAGTTTACTCATATATACTTTAGATTGATTTAAAACTTCATTTTTAATTTAAAAGGATCTAGG
TGAAGATCCTTTTTGATAATCTCATGACCAAAATCCCTTAACGTGAGTTTTCGTTCCACTGAGCGTCAGA
CCCCGTAGAAAAGATCAAAGGATCTTCTTGAGATCCTTTTTTTCTGCGCGTAATCTGCTGCTTGCAAACA
AAAAAACCACCGCTACCAGCGGTGGTTTGTTTGCCGGATCAAGAGCTACCAACTCTTTTTCCGAAGGTAA
CTGGCTTCAGCAGAGCGCAGATACCAAATACTGTTCTTCTAGTGTAGCCGTAGTTAGGCCACCACTTCAA
GAACTCTGTAGCACCGCCTACATACCTCGCTCTGCTAATCCTGTTACCAGTGGCTGCTGCCAGTGGCGAT
AAGTCGTGTCTTACCGGGTTGGACTCAAGACGATAGTTACCGGATAAGGCGCAGCGGTCGGGCTGAACGG
GGGGTTCGTGCACACAGCCCAGCTTGGAGCGAACGACCTACACCGAACTGAGATACCTACAGCGTGAGCT
ATGAGAAAGCGCCACGCTTCCCGAAGGGAGAAAGGCGGACAGGTATCCGGTAAGCGGCAGGGTCGGAACA
GGAGAGCGCACGAGGGAGCTTCCAGGGGGAAACGCCTGGTATCTTTATAGTCCTGTCGGGTTTCGCCACC
TCTGACTTGAGCGTCGATTTTTGTGATGCTCGTCAGGGGGGCGGAGCCTATGGAAAAACGCCAGCAACGC
GGCCTTTTTACGGTTCCTGGCCTTTTGCTGGCCTTTTGCTCACATGTTCTTTCCTGCGTTATCCCCTGAT
TCTGTGGATAACCGTATTACCGCCTTTGAGTGAGCTGATACCGCTCGCCGCAGCCGAACGACCGAGCGCA
GCGAGTCAGTGAGCGAGGAAGCGGAAGAGCGCCCAATACGCAAACCGCCTCTCCCCGCGCGTTGGCCGAT
TCATTAATGCAGCTGGCACGACAGGTTTCCCGACTGGAAAGCGGGCAGTGAGCGCAACGCAATTAATGTG
AGTTAGCTCACTCATTAGGCACCCCAGGCTTTACACTTTATGCTTCCGGCTCGTATGTTGTGTGGAATTG
TGAGCGGATAACAATTTCACACAGGAAACAGCTATGACCATGATTACGCCAAGCGCGCAATTAACCCTCA
CTAAAGGGAACAAAAGCTGGAGCTGCAAGC
