>Addgene plasmid #144550 | TFORF3074 | depositor partial sequence | sequence record 285765 | Insert
ATCGATTGATCAACAAGTTTGTACAAAAAAGTTGGCATGTCCTCGGCCATCGAAAGGAAGAGCCTGGACC
CTTCAGAGGAACCAGTGGATGAGGTGCTGCAGATCCCCCCATCCCTGCTGACATGCGGCGGCTGCCAGCA
GAACATTGGGGACCGCTACTTCCTGAAGGCCATCGACCAGTACTGGCACGAGGACTGCCTGAGCTGCGAC
CTCTGTGGCTGCCGGCTGGGTGAGGTGGGGCGGCGCCTCTACTACAAACTGGGCCGGAAGCTCTGCCGGA
GAGACTATCTCAGGCTTTTTGGGCAAGACGGTCTCTGCGCATCCTGTGACAAGCGGATTCGTGCCTATGA
GATGACAATGCGGGTGAAAGACAAAGTGTATCACCTGGAATGTTTCAAGTGCGCCGCCTGTCAGAAGCAT
TTCTGTGTAGGTGACAGATACCTCCTCATCAACTCTGACATAGTGTGCGAACAGGACATCTACGAGTGGA
CTAAGATCAATGGGATGATATACCCAACTTTCTTGTACAAAGTGGTTGATATCGGTAAGCCTATCCCTAA
CCCTCTCCTCGGTCTCGATTCTACGTAGTAATGAACTAGTCCGTAACTTGAAAGTATTTCGATTTCTTGG
CTTTATATATCTTGTGGAAAGGACGATTAGAGGCCCGGTTTCATATTCAT
