>Addgene plasmid #144550 | TFORF3074 | depositor partial sequence | sequence record 285766 | Barcode
TTAGAGGCCCGGTTTCATATTCAT
